>Addgene plasmid #112196 | pANY2 | depositor full sequence | sequence record 213560 | pANY2 sequence 2664 bps
CACCACCACCACCACCACTAAGGCTGCTAACAAAGCCCGAAAGGAAGCTGAGTTGGCTGCTGCCACCGCT
GAGCAATAACTAGCATAACCCCTTGGGGCCTCTAAACGGGTCTTGAGGGGTTTTTTGCTGAAAGGAGGAA
CTATATCCGGATATCCCTGACTGCGTTAGCAATTTAACTGTGATAAACTACCGCATTAAAGCTTATCGAT
GATAAGCTGTCAAACATGAGAATTCTTAGAAAAACTCATCGAGCATCAAATGAAACTGCAATTTATTCAT
ATCAGGATTATCAATACCATATTTTTGAAAAAGCCGTTTCTGTAATGAAGGAGAAAACTCACCGAGGCAG
TTCCATAGGATGGCAAGATCCTGGTATCGGTCTGCGATTCCGACTCGTCCAACATCAATACAACCTATTA
ATTTCCCCTCGTCAAAAATAAGGTTATCAAGTGAGAAATCACCATGAGTGACGACTGAATCCGGTGAGAA
TGGCAAAAGTTTGTGCATTTCTTTCCAGACTTGTTCAACAGGCCAGCCATTACGCTCGTCATCAAAATCA
CTCGCATCAACCAAACCGTTATTCATTCGTGATTGCGCCTGAGCGAGACGAAATACGCGATCGCTGTTAA
AAGGACAATTACAAACAGGAATCGAATGCAACCGGCGCAGGAACACTGCCAGCGCATCAACAATATTTTC
ACCTGAATCAGGATATTCTTCTAATACCTGGAATGCTGTTTTCCCGGGGATCGCAGTGGTGAGTAACCAT
GCGTCATCAGGAGTACGGATAAAATGCTTGATGGTCGGAAGAGGCATAAATTCCGTCAGCCAGTTTAGTC
TGACCATCTCATCTGTAACATCATTGGCAACGCTACCTTTGCCATGTTTCAGAAACAACTCTGGCGCATC
GGGCTTCCCATACAATCGATAGATTGTCGCACCTGATTGCCCGACATTATCGCGAGCCCATTTATACCCA
TATAAATCAGCATCCATGTTGGAATTTAATCGCGGCCTCGAGCAAGACGTTTCCCGTTGAATATGGCTCA
TAACACCCCTTGTATTACTGTTTATGTAAGCAGACAGTTTTATTGTTCATGACCAAAATCCCTTAACGTG
AGTTTTCGTTCCACTGAGCGTCAGACCCCGTAGAAAAGATCAAAGGATCTTCTTGAGATCCTTTTTTTCT
GCGCGTAATCTGCTGCTTGCAAACAAAAAAACCACCGCTACCAGCGGTGGTTTGTTTGCCGGATCAAGAG
CTACCAACTCTTTTTCCGAAGGTAACTGGCTTCAGCAGAGCGCAGATACCAAATACTGTCCTTCTAGTGT
AGCCGTAGTTAGGCCACCACTTCAAGAACTCTGTAGCACCGCCTACATACCTCGCTCTGCTAATCCTGTT
ACCAGTGGCTGCTGCCAGTGGCGATAAGTCGTGTCTTACCGGGTTGGACTCAAGACGATAGTTACCGGAT
AAGGCGCAGCGGTCGGGCTGAACGGGGGGTTCGTGCACACAGCCCAGCTTGGAGCGAACGACCTACACCG
AACTGAGATACCTACAGCGTGAGCTATGAGAAAGCGCCACGCTTCCCGAAGGGAGAAAGGCGGACAGGTA
TCCGGTAAGCGGCAGGGTCGGAACAGGAGAGCGCACGAGGGAGCTTCCAGGGGGAAACGCCTGGTATCTT
TATAGTCCTGTCGGGTTTCGCCACCTCTGACTTGAGCGTCGATTTTTGTGATGCTCGTCAGGGGGGCGGA
GCCTATGGAAAAACGCCAGCAACGCGGCCTTTTTACGGTTCCTGGCCTTTTGCTGGCCTTTGGTACCAGA
TCTCGATCCCGCGAAATTAATACGACTCACTATAGGGAGACGACAACGGTTTCCCTCTAGAAATAATTTT
GTTTAACTTTAAGAAGGAGATATACATATGACTAGTAGGCCTGTCGACCCTGGGTCTGGAGACCGGCTTA
CTAAAAGCCAGATAACAGTATGCGTATTTGCGCGCTGATTTTTGCGGTATAAGAATATATACTGATATGT
ATACCCGAAGTATGTCAAAAAGAGGTATGCTATGAAGCAGCGTATTACAGTGACAGTTGACAGCGACAGC
TATCAGTTGCTCAAGGCATATATGATGTCAATATCTCCGGTCTGGTAAGCACAACCATGCAGAATGAAGC
CCGTCGTCTGCGTGCCGAACGCTGGAAAGCGGAAAATCAGGAAGGGATGGCTGAGGTCGCCCGGTTTATT
GAAATGAACGGCTCTTTTGCTGACGAGAACAGGGGCTGGTGAAATGCAGTTTAAGGTTTACACCTATAAA
AGAGAGAGCCGTTATCGTCTGTTTGTGGATGTACAGAGTGATATTATTGACACGCCCGGGCGACGGATGG
TGATCCCCCTGGCCAGTGCACGTCTGCTGTCAGATAAAGTCTCCCGTGAACTTTACCCGGTGGTGCATAT
CGGGGATGAAAGCTGGCGCATGATGACCACCGATATGGCCAGTGTGCCGGTCTCCGTTATCGGGGAAGAA
GTGGCTGATCTCAGCCACCGCGAAAATGACATCAAAAACGCCATTAACCTGATGTTCTGGGGAATATAAA
TGTCAGGCTCCCTTATACACAGCCAGTCGGTCTCTCGTCGACCTATGGTCAGGCCTGGATCCGAGCTCCT
GCAG
Features (pLannotate 1.2.2; 11 found; start..end, strand, type, name):
      1..18      +  CDS            9xHis (fragment): 9xHis affinity tag
     23..72      +  CDS            SET1 (fragment): solubility-enhancement tag derived from T7 phage gene 10B
     80..127     +  terminator     T7 terminator: transcription terminator for bacteriophage T7 RNA polymerase
    195..223     -  promoter       tet promoter: E. coli promoter for tetracycline efflux protein gene
    236..1051    -  CDS            KanR: aminoglycoside phosphotransferase; aph(3')-Ia; confers resistance to kanamycin in bacteria or G418 (Geneticin®) in eukaryotes
   1173..1761    +  rep_origin     ori: high-copy-number ColE1/pMB1/pBR322/pUC origin of replication
   1838..1856    +  promoter       T7 promoter: promoter for bacteriophage T7 RNA polymerase
   1888..1910    +  RBS            RBS: efficient ribosome binding site from bacteriophage T7 gene 10 (Olins and Rangwala, 1989)
   1953..2030    +  intron         PDK intron (fragment): pdk; modified pyruvate orthophosphate dikinase intron from Flaveria trinervia 3.0
   2121..2279    +  CDS            ccdA (fragment): CCDA_ECO57 - Also known as H, letA. Experimental evidence at protein level: Swiss-Prot protein existence level 1. Antitoxin component of a type II toxin-antitoxin (TA) system which inhibits the post-segregational killing (PSK) of plasmid-free cells, also referred to as a plasmid addiction system. Binds to and blocks the activity of CcdB; will also remove bound CcdB protein from the CcdB-GyrA complex by forming a CcdA-CcdB complex, a process termed rejuvenation. Functions as a transcriptional corepressor for the ccdAB operon, repression also requires CcdB (By similarity). From Escherichia coli
   2284..2586    +  CDS            ccdB: CCDB_ECOLI - Also known as G, letB, letD. Experimental evidence at protein level: Swiss-Prot protein existence level 1. Toxic component of a type II toxin-antitoxin (TA) system, functioning in plasmid maintainence. Responsible for the post- segregational killing (PSK) of plasmid-free cells, also referred to as a plasmid addiction system. Half-life of over 2 hours. Cell killing by CcdB is accompanied by filamentation, defects in chromosome and plasmid segregation, defects in cell division, formation of anucleate cells, decreased DNA synthesis and plasmid loss. Interferes with the activity of DN
