>Addgene plasmid #112196 | pANY2 | addgene full sequence | sequence record 218117 | Addgene NGS Result
TAATACGACTCACTATAGGGAGACGACAACGGTTTCCCTCTAGAAATAATTTTGTTTAACTTTAAGAAGG
AGATATACATATGACTAGTAGGCCTGTCGACCCTGGGTCTGGAGACCGGCTTACTAAAAGCCAGATAACA
GTATGCGTATTTGCGCGCTGATTTTTGCGGTATAAGAATATATACTGATATGTATACCCGAAGTATGTCA
AAAAGAGGTATGCTATGAAGCAGCGTATTACAGTGACAGTTGACAGCGACAGCTATCAGTTGCTCAAGGC
ATATATGATGTCAATATCTCCGGTCTGGTAAGCACAACCATGCAGAATGAAGCCCGTCGTCTGCGTGCCG
AACGCTGGAAAGCGGAAAATCAGGAAGGGATGGCTGAGGTCGCCCGGTTTATTGAAATGAACGGCTCTTT
TGCTGACGAGAACAGGGGCTGGTGAAATGCAGTTTAAGGTTTACACCTATAAAAGAGAGAGCCGTTATCG
TCTGTTTGTGGATGTACAGAGTGATATTATTGACACGCCCGGGCGACGGATGGTGATCCCCCTGGCCAGT
GCACGTCTGCTGTCAGATAAAGTCTCCCGTGAACTTTACCCGGTGGTGCATATCGGGGATGAAAGCTGGC
GCATGATGACCACCGATATGGCCAGTGTGCCGGTCTCCGTTATCGGGGAAGAAGTGGCTGATCTCAGCCA
CCGCGAAAATGACATCAAAAACGCCATTAACCTGATGTTCTGGGGAATATAAATGTCAGGCTCCCTTATA
CACAGCCAGTCGGTCTCTCGTCGACCTATGGTCAGGCCTGGATCCGAGCTCCTGCAGCACCACCACCACC
ACCACTAAGGCTGCTAACAAAGCCCGAAAGAAGCTGAGTTGGCTGCTGCCACCGCTGAGCAATAACTAGC
ATAACCCCTTGGGGCCTCTAAACGGGTCTTGAGGGGTTTTTTGCTGAAAGGAGGAACTATATCCGGATAT
CCCTGACTGCGTTAGCAATTTAACTGTGATAAACTACCGCATTAAAGCTTATCGATGATAAGCTGTCAAA
CATGAGAATTCTTAGAAAAACTCATCGAGCATCAAATGAAACTGCAATTTATTCATATCAGGATTATCAA
TACCATATTTTTGAAAAAGCCGTTTCTGTAATGAAGGAGAAAACTCACCGAGGCAGTTCCATAGGATGGC
AAGATCCTGGTATCGGTCTGCGATTCCGACTCGTCCAACATCAATACAACCTATTAATTTCCCCTCGTCA
AAAATAAGGTTATCAAGTGAGAAATCACCATGAGTGACGACTGAATCCGGTGAGAATGGCAAAAGTTTGT
GCATTTCTTTCCAGACTTGTTCAACAGGCCAGCCATTACGCTCGTCATCAAAATCACTCGCATCAACCAA
ACCGTTATTCATTCGTGATTGCGCCTGAGCGAGACGAAATACGCGATCGCTGTTAAAAGGACAATTACAA
ACAGGAATCGAATGCAACCGGCGCAGGAACACTGCCAGCGCATCAACAATATTTTCACCTGAATCAGGAT
ATTCTTCTAATACCTGGAATGCTGTTTTCCCGGGGATCGCAGTGGTGAGTAACCATGCGTCATCAGGAGT
ACGGATAAAATGCTTGATGGTCGGAAGAGGCATAAATTCCGTCAGCCAGTTTAGTCTGACCATCTCATCT
GTAACATCATTGGCAACGCTACCTTTGCCATGTTTCAGAAACAACTCTGGCGCATCGGGCTTCCCATACA
ATCGATAGATTGTCGCACCTGATTGCCCGACATTATCGCGAGCCCATTTATACCCATATAAATCAGCATC
CATGTTGGAATTTAATCGCGGCCTCGAGCAAGACGTTTCCCGTTGAATATGGCTCATAACACCCCTTGTA
TTACTGTTTATGTAAGCAGACAGTTTTATTGTTCATGACCAAATCCCTTAACGTGAGTTTTCGTTCCACT
GAGCGTCAGACCCCGTAGAAAAGATCAAAGGATCTTCTTGAGATCCTTTTTTTCTGCGCGTAATCTGCTG
CTTGCAAACAAAAAAACCACCGCTACCAGCGGTGGTTTGTTTGCCGGATCAAGAGCTACCAACTCTTTTT
CCGAAGGTAACTGGCTTCAGCAGAGCGCAGATACCAAATACTGTCCTTCTAGTGTAGCCGTAGTTAGGCC
ACCACTTCAAGAACTCTGTAGCACCGCCTACATACCTCGCTCTGCTAATCCTGTTACCAGTGGCTGCTGC
CAGTGGCGATAAGTCGTGTCTTACCGGGTTGGACTCAAGACGATAGTTACCGGATAAGGCGCAGCGGTCG
GGCTGAACGGGGGGTTCGTGCACACAGCCCAGCTTGGAGCGAACGACCTACACCGAACTGAGATACCTAC
AGCGTGAGCTATGAGAAAGCGCCACGCTTCCCGAAGGGAGAAAGGCGGACAGGTATCCGGTAAGCGGCAG
GGTCGGAACAGGAGAGCGCACGAGGGAGCTTCCAGGGGGAAACGCCTGGTATCTTTATAGTCCTGTCGGG
TTTCGCCACCTCTGACTTGAGCGTCGATTTTTGTGATGCTCGTCAGGGGGGCGGAGCCTATGGAAAAACG
CCAGCAACGCGGCCTTTTTACGGTTCCTGGCCTTTTGCTGGCCTTTGGTACCAGATCTCGATCCCGCGAA
AT
Features (pLannotate 1.2.2; 11 found; start..end, strand, type, name):
      1..19      +  promoter       T7 promoter: promoter for bacteriophage T7 RNA polymerase
     51..73      +  RBS            RBS: efficient ribosome binding site from bacteriophage T7 gene 10 (Olins and Rangwala, 1989)
    116..193     +  intron         PDK intron (fragment): pdk; modified pyruvate orthophosphate dikinase intron from Flaveria trinervia 3.0
    284..442     +  CDS            ccdA (fragment): CCDA_ECO57 - Also known as H, letA. Experimental evidence at protein level: Swiss-Prot protein existence level 1. Antitoxin component of a type II toxin-antitoxin (TA) system which inhibits the post-segregational killing (PSK) of plasmid-free cells, also referred to as a plasmid addiction system. Binds to and blocks the activity of CcdB; will also remove bound CcdB protein from the CcdB-GyrA complex by forming a CcdA-CcdB complex, a process termed rejuvenation. Functions as a transcriptional corepressor for the ccdAB operon, repression also requires CcdB (By similarity). From Escherichia coli
    447..749     +  CDS            ccdB: CCDB_ECOLI - Also known as G, letB, letD. Experimental evidence at protein level: Swiss-Prot protein existence level 1. Toxic component of a type II toxin-antitoxin (TA) system, functioning in plasmid maintainence. Responsible for the post- segregational killing (PSK) of plasmid-free cells, also referred to as a plasmid addiction system. Half-life of over 2 hours. Cell killing by CcdB is accompanied by filamentation, defects in chromosome and plasmid segregation, defects in cell division, formation of anucleate cells, decreased DNA synthesis and plasmid loss. Interferes with the activity of DN
    828..845     +  CDS            9xHis (fragment): 9xHis affinity tag
    850..898     +  CDS            SET1 (fragment): solubility-enhancement tag derived from T7 phage gene 10B
    906..953     +  terminator     T7 terminator: transcription terminator for bacteriophage T7 RNA polymerase
   1021..1049    -  promoter       tet promoter: E. coli promoter for tetracycline efflux protein gene
   1062..1877    -  CDS            KanR: aminoglycoside phosphotransferase; aph(3')-Ia; confers resistance to kanamycin in bacteria or G418 (Geneticin®) in eukaryotes
   1998..2586    +  rep_origin     ori: high-copy-number ColE1/pMB1/pBR322/pUC origin of replication
