[The description below was written by a language model from this plasmid's Addgene catalogue record and pLannotate feature annotations shown in this document.]
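Description:
pANY2 is a compact (about 2.66 kb) empty-backbone bacterial expression vector designed for efficient cloning of DNA and protein production in E. coli. It replicates from a high-copy ColE1/pUC-type origin and is selected with kanamycin through an aph(3')-Ia (KanR) gene, which lies on the opposite strand to the expression cassette with a short tet promoter annotated just upstream of it. The catalogue lists the copy number as unknown.

The expression cassette runs from a T7 promoter and the strong phage T7 gene 10 ribosome binding site to a T7 terminator, so expression depends on a host that supplies T7 RNA polymerase. No lac operator or lacI gene is annotated. Between the RBS and the terminator sits a counter-selection stuffer made up of a partial ccdA fragment followed by a complete ccdB gene. CcdB is a gyrase-poisoning toxin that kills ordinary E. coli strains, which is why the empty vector is maintained in a ccdB-tolerant strain. When an insert replaces the stuffer by restriction-enzyme cloning, the toxin is lost, so after transformation into a standard strain mainly recombinant clones should survive and background from uncut or religated vector is reduced. Downstream of the stuffer is a short histidine-tag coding segment, consistent with the C-terminal His tag recorded for the backbone and useful for affinity purification of in-frame inserts.

The brief matches to a PDK intron and to the SET1 solubility tag are fragments only and are probably incidental similarities in linker or T7-derived sequence. The two sequence records (depositor and sequencing result) show the same features in the same order, differing only in start coordinate and by two nucleotides in length.
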