Addgene plasmid #112196: pANY2
Purpose: (Empty Backbone) This plasmid is used for efficient cloning of DNA and expression of protein in E. coli.
Depositing lab: Yingfeng An. Depositing organization: Shenyang Agricultural University. Publication: Three Novel Escherichia coli Vectors for Convenient and Efficient Molecular Biological Manipulations. Gao H, Qi X, Hart DJ, Gao S, Wang H, Xu S, Zhang Y, Liu X, Liu Y, An Y. J Agric Food Chem. 2018 Jun 20;66(24):6123-6131. doi: 10.1021/acs.jafc.8b01960. Epub 2018 Jun 11. PubMed 29798665.
Backbone
  Vector backbone: pAny2
  Backbone manufacturer: Yingfeng An
  Vector type: Bacterial Expression
  Tag / fusion protein: His (C terminal on backbone)
Growth in bacteria
  Bacterial resistance: Kanamycin, 50 μg/mL
  Growth temperature: 37°C
  Growth strain: ccdB Survival
  Copy number: Unknown
Gene/Insert
  Cloning method: Restriction Enzyme
Terms and licenses: Academic/Nonprofit Terms; Industry Terms: Not Available to Industry
How to cite: pANY2 was a gift from Yingfeng An (Addgene plasmid # 112196 ; http://n2t.net/addgene:112196 ; RRID:Addgene_112196)
